>Addgene plasmid #203069 | Salsa-BC228-P3C12 | addgene full sequence | sequence record 421415 | Addgene NGS Result
AGCGCCCAATACGCAAACCGCCTCTCCCCGCGCGTTGGCCGATTCATTAATGCAGTCGAGGGATCTCCAT
AAGAGAAGAGGGACAGCTATGACTGGGAGTAGTCAGGAGAGGAGGAAAAATCTGGCTAGTAAAACATGTA
AGGAAAATTTTAGGGATGTTAAAGAAAAAAATAACACAAAACAAAATATAAAAAAAATCTAACCTCAAGT
CAAGGCTTTTCTATGGAATAAGGAATGGACAGCAGGGGGCTGTTTCATATACTGATGACCTCTTTATAGC
CAACCTTTGTTCATGGCAGCCAGCATATGGGCATATGTTGCCAAACTCTAAACCAAATACTCATTCTGAT
GTTTTAAATGATTTGCCCTCCCATATGTCCTTCCGAGTGAGAGACACAAAAAATTCCAACACACTATTGC
AATGAAAATAAATTTCCTTTATTAGCCAGAAGTCAGATGCTCAAGGGGCTTCATGATGTCCCCATAATTT
TTGGCAGAGGGAAAAAGATCGATCTCAGTGGTATTTGTGAGCCAGGGCATTGGCCACACCAGCCACCACC
TTCTGATAGGCAGCCTGCACCTGAGGAGTGAATTCTTTGCCAAAATGATGAGACAGCACAACAACCAGCA
CGTTGCCCAGGAGCTGTAGGAAAGAGAAGAAGGCATGAACATGGTTAGCAGAGGGGCCCGGTTTGGACTC
AGAGTATTTTATCCTCATCTCAAACAGTGTATATCATTGTAACCATAAAGAGAAAGGCAGGATGATGACC
AGGGTGTAGTTGTTTCTACCAATAAGAATATTTCCACGCCAGCCAGAATTTATATGCAGAAATATTCTAC
CTTATCATTTAATTATAACAATTGTTCTCTAAAACTGTGCTGAAGTACAATATAATATACCCTGATTGCC
TTGAAAAAAAAGTGATTAGAGAAAGTACTTACAATCTGACAAATAAACAAAAGTGAATTTAAAAATTCGT
TACAAATGCAAGCTAAAGTTTAACGAAAAAGTTACAGAAAATGAAAAGAAAATAAGAGGAGACAATGGTT
GTCAACAGAGTAGAAAGTGAAAGAAACAAAATTATCATGAGGGTCCATGGTGATACAAGGGACATCTTCC
CATTCTAAACAACACCCTGAAAACTTTGCCCCCTCCATATAACATGAATTTTACAATAGCGAAAAAGAAA
GAACAATCAAGGGTCCCCAAACTCACCCTGAAGTTCTCAGCTCTAGAGATATCGTCGAGGCCGCGCTAGC
GTTTAAACTGTCGACCTTAATTAAGAGATCTGCTCGAGGCGCGTCAGCTGACTAGAGGATCCCCGGGTAC
CGAGCTCGAATTCGGGGCCGCGGAGGCTGGATCGGTCCCGGTGTCTTCTATGGAGGTCAAAACAGCGTGG
ATGGCGTCTCCAGGCGATCTGACGGTTCACTAAACGAGCTCTGCTTATATAGGCCTCCCACCGTACACGC
CTACCTCGACCCGGGTACCGAGCTCGACTTTCACTTTTCTCTATCACTGATAGGGAGTGGTAAACTCGAC
TTTCACTTTTCTCTATCACTGATAGGGAGTGGTAAACTCGACTTTCACTTTTCTCTATCACTGATAGGGA
GTGGTAAACTCGACTTTCACTTTTCTCTATCACTGATAGGGAGTGGTAAACTCGACTTTCACTTTTCTCT
ATCACTGATAGGGAGTGGTAAACTCGACCTATATAAGCAGAGCTCGTTTAGTGAACCGTCAGATCGCCTG
GAGACGCCATCCACGCTGTTTTGACCTCCATAGAAGACACCGGGACCGATCCAGCCTCCGCGGCCCCGAA
TTCCTGCAGCGGCCGCTCTAGAACTAGTGGATCCCCGCGGATGGTGAGCAAGGGCGAGGAGCTGTTCACC
GGGGTGGTGCCCATCCTGGTCGAGCTGGACGGCGACGTAAACGGCCACAAGTTCAGCGTGTCCGGCGAGG
GCGAGGGCGATGCCACCTACGGCAAGCTGACCCTGAAGTTCATCTGCACCACCGGCAAGCTGCCCGTGCC
CTGGCCCACCCTCGTGACCACCCTGACCTACGGCGTGCAGTGCTTCAGCCGCTACCCCGACCACATGAAG
CAGCACGACTTCTTCAAGTCCGCCATGCCCGAAGGCTACGTCCAGGAGCGCACCATCTTCTTCAAGGACG
ACGGCAACTACAAGACCCGCGCCGAGGTGAAGTTCGAGGGCGACACCCTGGTGAACCGCATCGAGCTGAA
GGGCATCGACTTCAAGGAGGACGGCAACATCCTGGGGCACAAGCTGGAGTACAACTACAACAGCCACAAC
GTCTATATCATGGCCGACAAGCAGAAGAACGGCATCAAGGTGAACTTCAAGATCCGCCACAACATCGAGG
ACGGCAGCGTGCAGCTCGCCGACCACTACCAGCAGAACACCCCCATCGGCGACGGCCCCGTGCTGCTGCC
CGACAACCACTACCTGAGCACCCAGTCCGCCCTGAGCAAAGACCCCAACGAGAAGCGCGATCACATGGTC
CTGCTGGAGTTCGTGACCGCCGCCGGGATCACTCTCGGCATGGACGAGCTGTACAAGTAATCCACCGTGT
GAATTCGATATCAAGCTTGTCGACCTAGTTCTAGAGGATCCAGACATGATAAGATACATTGATGAGTTTG
GACAAACCACAACTAGAATGCAGTGAAAAAAATGCTTTATTTGTGAAATTTGTGATGCTATTGCTTTATT
TGTAACCATTATAAGCTGCAATAAACAAGTTAACAACAACAATTGCATTCATTTTATGTTTCAGGTTCAG
GGGGAGGTGTGGGAGGTTTTTTAAAGCAAGTAAAACCTCTACAAATGTGGTATGGCTGATTATGATCCTG
CAAGCCTCGTCGTCCTGGCCGGACCACGCTATCTGTGCAAGGTCCCCGGCCCCGGACGCGCGCTCCATGA
GCAGAGCGCCCGCCGCCGAGGCGAAGACTCGGGCGGCGCCCTGCCCGTCCCACCAGGTCAACAGGCGGTA
ACCGGCCTCTTCATCGGGAATGCGCGCGACCTTCAGCATCGCCGGCATGTCCCCCTGGCGGACGGGAAGT
ATCCAGCTCGACCAAGCTGGCCGCGTCGAGTGAAGACGAAAGGGCCTCGTGATACGCCTATTTTTATAGG
TTAATGTCATGATAATAATGGTTTCTTAGACGTCAGGTGGCACTTTTCGGGGAAATGTGCGCGGAACCCC
TATTTGTTTATTTTTCTAAATACATTCAAATATGTATCCGCTCATGAGACAATAACCCTGATAAATGCTT
CAATAATATTGAAAAAGGAAGAGTATGAGTATTCAACATTTCCGTGTCGCCCTTATTCCCTTTTTTGCGG
CATTTTGCCTTCCTGTTTTTGCTCACCCAGAAACGCTGGTGAAAGTAAAAGATGCTGAAGATCAGTTGGG
TGCACGAGTGGGTTACATCGAACTGGATCTCAACAGCGGTAAGATCCTTGAGAGTTTTCGCCCCGAAGAA
CGTTTTCCAATGATGAGCACTTTTAAAGTTCTGCTATGTGGCGCGGTATTATCCCGTGTTGACGCCGGGC
AAGAGCAACTCGGTCGCCGCATACACTATTCTCAGAATGACTTGGTTGAGTACTCACCAGTCACAGAAAA
GCATCTTACGGATGGCATGACAGTAAGAGAATTATGCAGTGCTGCCATAACCATGAGTGATAACACTGCG
GCCAACTTACTTCTGACAACGATCGGAGGACCGAAGGAGCTAACCGCTTTTTTGCACAACATGGGGGATC
ATGTAACTCGCCTTGATCGTTGGGAACCGGAGCTGAATGAAGCCATACCAAACGACGAGCGTGACACCAC
GATGCCTGTAGCAATGGCAACAACGTTGCGCAAACTATTAACTGGCGAACTACTTACTCTAGCTTCCCGG
CAACAATTAATAGACTGGATGGAGGCGGATAAAGTTGCAGGACCACTTCTGCGCTCGGCCCTTCCGGCTG
GCTGGTTTATTGCTGATAAATCTGGAGCCGGTGAGCGTGGGTCTCGCGGTATCATTGCAGCACTGGGGCC
AGATGGTAAGCCCTCCCGTATCGTAGTTATCTACACGACGGGGAGTCAGGCAACTATGGATGAACGAAAT
AGACAGATCGCTGAGATAGGTGCCTCACTGATTAAGCATTGGTAACTGTCAGACCAAGTTTACTCATATA
TACTTTAGATTGATTTAAAACTTCATTTTTAATTTAAAAGGATCTAGGTGAAGATCCTTTTTGATAATCT
CATGACCAAAATCCCTTAACGTGAGTTTTCGTTCCACTGAGCGTCAGACCCCGTAGAAAAGATCAAAGGA
TCTTCTTGAGATCCTTTTTTTCTGCGCGTAATCTGCTGCTTGCAAACAAAAAAACCACCGCTACCAGCGG
TGGTTTGTTTGCCGGATCAAGAGCTACCAACTCTTTTTCCGAAGGTAACTGGCTTCAGCAGAGCGCAGAT
ACCAAATACTGTTCTTCTAGTGTAGCCGTAGTTAGGCCACCACTTCAAGAACTCTGTAGCACCGCCTACA
TACCTCGCTCTGCTAATCCTGTTACCAGTGGCTGCTGCCAGTGGCGATAAGTCGTGTCTTACCGGGTTGG
ACTCAAGACGATAGTTACCGGATAAGGCGCAGCGGTCGGGCTGAACGGGGGGTTCGTGCACACAGCCCAG
CTTGGAGCGAACGACCTACACCGAACTGAGATACCTACAGCGTGAGCTATGAGAAAGCGCCACGCTTCCC
GAAGGGAGAAAGGCGGACAGGTATCCGGTAAGCGGCAGGGTCGGAACAGGAGAGCGCACGAGGGAGCTTC
CAGGGGGAAACGCCTGGTATCTTTATAGTCCTGTCGGGTTTCGCCACCTCTGACTTGAGCGTCGATTTTT
GTGATGCTCGTCAGGGGGGCGGAGCCTATGGAAAAACGCCAGCAACGCGGCCTTTTTACGGTTCCTGGCC
TTTTGCTGGCCTTTTGCTCACATGTTCTTTCCTGCGTTATCCCCTGATTCTGTGGATAACCGTATTACCG
CCTTTGAGTGAGCTGATACCGCTCGCCGCAGCCGAACGACCGAGCGCAGCGAGTCAGTGAGCGAGGAAGC
GGAAG
Features (pLannotate 1.2.2; 17 found; start..end, strand, type, name):
      2..55      +  CDS            lacI (fragment): lac repressor; lacI; The lac repressor binds to the lac operator to inhibit transcription in E. coli. This inhibition can be relieved by adding lactose or isopropyl-β-D-thiogalactopyranoside (IPTG).
    388..443     -  polyA_signal   β-globin poly(A) signal: rabbit β-globin polyadenylation signal (Gil and Proudfoot, 1987)
    518..640     -  CDS            HBB: HBB_COLGU - Experimental evidence at transcript level: Swiss-Prot protein existence level 2. Involved in oxygen transport from the lung to the various peripheral tissues. From Colobus guereza (Mantled guereza) (Eastern black-and-white colobus monkey).
    644..1216    -  intron         β-globin intron: intron from rabbit β-globin gene
   1312..1343    -  misc_feature   MCS (fragment): pUC18/19 multiple cloning site
   1437..1475    -  promoter       minimal CMV promoter: human cytomegalovirus (CMV) immediate early promoter
   1493..1708    -  protein_bind   tetracycline response element (fragment): contains seven copies of the tetracycline operator tetO tetracycline repressor TetR
   1708..1753    +  promoter       TRE3GV promoter (fragment): 3rd-generation Tet-responsive promoter that can be activated by binding of Tet-On® 3G, optimized for retroviral and lentiviral vectors
   1829..1856    +  misc_feature   MCS (fragment): pBluescript multiple cloning site
   1861..2580    +  CDS            EGFP: the original enhanced GFP (Yang et al., 1996) mammalian codon-optimized
   2591..2613    +  misc_feature   MCS (fragment): pBluescript multiple cloning site
   2627..2761    -  polyA_signal   SV40 poly(A) signal: SV40 polyadenylation signal
   2784..2867    -  CDS            large T antigen (fragment): large T antigen from SV40 (simian virus 40)
   2861..3091    -  CDS            str (fragment): STR_KLEPN - Protein inferred from homology: Swiss-Prot protein existence level 3. The aminoglycoside phosphotransferases achieve inactivation of their antibiotic substrates by phosphorylation. From Klebsiella pneumoniae.
   3210..3314    +  promoter       AmpR promoter: bla
   3315..4175    +  CDS            AmpR: β-lactamase; bla; confers resistance to ampicillin, carbenicillin, and related antibiotics
   4346..4934    +  rep_origin     ori: high-copy-number ColE1/pMB1/pBR322/pUC origin of replication
