[The description below was written by a language model from this plasmid's Addgene catalogue record and pLannotate feature annotations shown in this document.]
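Description:
Salsa-BC228-P3C12 is a mammalian expression reporter plasmid built on the pCER206 backbone and forms one member of the barcoded reporter set used in PRESTO-Salsa, a highly multiplexed assay for screening bioactive compounds and metabolites against G protein-coupled receptors. It is propagated in E. coli as a high-copy plasmid through a ColE1/pUC-type origin and selected with ampicillin via the β-lactamase gene under its native promoter. No mammalian selection marker is annotated, which is consistent with transient use, although the record does not say so explicitly.

The payload is a synthetic insert of about 730 bp comprising mammalian codon-optimised EGFP together with a short nucleotide barcode, BC228, placed between BsrGI and HindIII sites at the 3′ end of the EGFP coding region. Expression is driven by a tetracycline response element, so transcription depends on a tTA-type transactivator reaching the tetO repeats. The EGFP transcript carries the barcode, allowing reporter output from this particular plasmid to be distinguished from that of other barcoded versions by sequencing. An SV40 polyadenylation signal lies just downstream of EGFP, though it is annotated on the opposite strand.

The feature table indicates a bidirectional-looking arrangement. The tetO array is flanked on one side by a TRE3G-type promoter fragment facing EGFP and on the other by a minimal CMV promoter pointing toward a multiple cloning site fragment, a rabbit β-globin intron, a β-globin exon fragment and the β-globin polyadenylation signal. The record does not state that any gene occupies this second arm. Small fragments matching lacI, SV40 large T antigen and an aminoglycoside phosphotransferase appear to be backbone remnants rather than functional elements.
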