Addgene plasmid #203069: Salsa-BC228-P3C12
Purpose: Expression of barcoded reporter plasmid for PRESTO-Salsa; EGFP/BC228
Depositing lab: Noah Palm. Depositing organization: Yale University. Publication: Highly multiplexed bioactivity screening reveals human and microbiota metabolome-GPCRome interactions. Chen H, Rosen CE, Gonzalez-Hernandez JA, Song D, Potempa J, Ring AM, Palm NW. Cell. 2023 Jul 6;186(14):3095-3110.e19. doi: 10.1016/j.cell.2023.05.024. Epub 2023 Jun 14. PubMed 37321219.
Backbone
  Vector backbone: pCER206
  Vector type: Mammalian Expression
Growth in bacteria
  Bacterial resistance: Ampicillin, 100 μg/mL
  Growth temperature: 37°C
  Growth strain: DH5alpha
  Copy number: High Copy
Gene/Insert
  Gene/Insert name: EGFP/BC228
  Species: Synthetic
  Insert size (bp): 730
  Promoter: Tet Response Element (TRE)
  Cloning method: Restriction Enzyme; 5′ cloning site BsrGI (not destroyed); 3′ cloning site HindIII (not destroyed)
  Sequencing primers: 5′ Custom primer (GAAGCGCGATCACATGG)
Terms and licenses: Academic/Nonprofit Terms; Industry Terms: Not Available to Industry
How to cite: Salsa-BC228-P3C12 was a gift from Noah Palm (Addgene plasmid # 203069 ; http://n2t.net/addgene:203069 ; RRID:Addgene_203069)
