>Addgene plasmid #203069 | Salsa-BC228-P3C12 | depositor partial sequence | sequence record 393942 | BC228
TCCACCGTGT
